Addgene plasmid #25445: pUC19-URA3-3'SEC13-GFP
Depositing lab: Benjamin Glick. Depositing organization: University of Chicago. Publication: Golgi structure correlates with transitional endoplasmic reticulum organization in Pichia pastoris and Saccharomyces cerevisiae. Rossanese OW, Soderholm J, Bevis BJ, Sears IB, O'Connor J, Williamson EK, Glick BS. J Cell Biol. 1999 Apr 5. 145(1):69-81. 10.1083/jcb.145.1.69 PubMed 10189369.
Backbone
  Vector backbone: pUC19-URA3
  Backbone size w/o insert (bp): 4500
  Vector type: Yeast Expression
  Selectable markers: URA3
Growth in bacteria
  Bacterial resistance: Ampicillin, 100 μg/mL
  Growth temperature: 37°C
  Growth strain: DH5alpha
  Copy number: Unknown
Gene/Insert
  Gene/Insert name: Sec13-Green Fluorescent Protein (alt name: Sec13-GFP)
  Species: S. cerevisiae (budding yeast); Aequoria victoria
  Insert size (bp): 1200
  Cloning method: Restriction Enzyme; 5′ cloning site EcoRI (not destroyed); 3′ cloning site NotI (destroyed during cloning)
  Sequencing primers: 5′ ggaagggcgatcggtgcgggcctcttcg
Terms and licenses: Academic/Nonprofit Terms; Industry Terms: Not Available to Industry
How to cite: pUC19-URA3-3'SEC13-GFP was a gift from Benjamin Glick (Addgene plasmid # 25445 ; http://n2t.net/addgene:25445 ; RRID:Addgene_25445)
