[The description below was written by a language model from this plasmid's Addgene catalogue record and pLannotate feature annotations shown in this document.]
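Description:
pUC19-URA3-3'SEC13-GFP is a yeast vector built on pUC19-URA3, a pUC19 derivative carrying the S. cerevisiae URA3 gene. It is propagated in E. coli through the high-copy ColE1/pUC origin and selected with ampicillin via the β-lactamase gene. In budding yeast, selection relies on URA3 under its own promoter, which complements uracil auxotrophy and can be counterselected with 5-FOA. The feature table shows no yeast replication origin or centromere (no 2μ, ARS or CEN element). This suggests the plasmid is maintained in yeast by chromosomal integration rather than as an episome, although the record does not state this explicitly.

The payload is a fragment of SEC13, not the full gene, followed a short distance downstream by EGFP on the same strand, in line with the recorded Sec13-GFP fusion. As the "3'SEC13" in the name indicates, the fragment is the 3' portion of the coding sequence. SEC13 encodes a component of the COPII vesicle coat and of the nuclear pore complex. No yeast promoter is annotated upstream of the fragment. Downstream of EGFP lies a reverse-strand fragment of the yeast PNP1 gene, probably genomic sequence carried along with the SEC13 3' region, though the record does not say so. This arrangement is typical of a tagging construct, in which homologous recombination at the chromosomal SEC13 locus produces a full-length Sec13-GFP fusion expressed from the native promoter. That mechanism is inferred from the layout and is not recorded. Remnants of the pUC lacZα/lac promoter region flank the insert. The associated study concerns Golgi structure and transitional ER organization, so the fusion most likely serves as a fluorescent marker of COPII sites in live cells.
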