Features (pLannotate 1.2.2; 16 found; start..end, strand, type, name):
    137..236     +  misc_feature   bom (fragment): basis of mobility region from pBR322
    242..399     -  CDS            lacZα (fragment): LacZα fragment of β-galactosidase; lacZ fragment
    443..868     +  CDS            SEC13 (fragment): SEC13_YEAST - Also known as ANU3. Experimental evidence at protein level: Swiss-Prot protein existence level 1. Functions as a component of the nuclear pore complex (NPC) and the COPII coat. It is one of 5 proteins constituting the COPII coat, which is involved in anterograde (ER to Golgi) double-membrane transport vesicle formation. First the small GTPase SAR1, activated by and binding to the integral ER membrane protein SEC12, exchanges GDP for GTP and recruits the heterodimer SEC23/24, which in turn recruits the heterotetramer SEC13-SEC31. The polymerization of COPII coat complexes then cau
    890..1609    +  CDS            EGFP: the original enhanced GFP (Yang et al., 1996) mammalian codon-optimized
   1972..2361    -  CDS            PNP1 (fragment): PNPH_YEAST - Experimental evidence at protein level: Swiss-Prot protein existence level 1. The purine nucleoside phosphorylases catalyze the phosphorolytic breakdown of the N-glycosidic bond in the beta- (deoxy)ribonucleoside molecules, with the formation of the corresponding free purine bases and pentose-1-phosphate. Cleaves guanosine and inosine (By similarity). From Saccharomyces cerevisiae (strain ATCC 204508 / S288c) (Baker's yeast).
   2374..2390    -  protein_bind   lac operator: The lac repressor binds to the lac operator to inhibit transcription in E. coli. This inhibition can be relieved by adding lactose or isopropyl-β-D-thiogalactopyranoside (IPTG). lac repressor encoded by lacI
   2398..2428    -  promoter       lac promoter: promoter for the E. coli lac operon
   2443..2464    -  protein_bind   CAP binding site: CAP binding activates transcription in the presence of cAMP. E. coli catabolite activator protein
   2477..2569    -  CDS            lacI (fragment): lac repressor; lacI; The lac repressor binds to the lac operator to inhibit transcription in E. coli. This inhibition can be relieved by adding lactose or isopropyl-β-D-thiogalactopyranoside (IPTG).
   2752..3340    -  rep_origin     ori: high-copy-number ColE1/pMB1/pBR322/pUC origin of replication
   3511..4371    -  CDS            AmpR: β-lactamase; bla; confers resistance to ampicillin, carbenicillin, and related antibiotics
   4372..4389    -  promoter       AmpR promoter (fragment): bla
   4529..5332    -  CDS            URA3: orotidine-5'-phosphate decarboxylase, required for uracil biosynthesis; S. cerevisiae URA3; yeast auxotrophic marker, counterselectable with 5-fluoroorotic acid (5-FOA)
   5333..5549    -  promoter       URA3 promoter: S. cerevisiae URA3
   5554..5642    -  promoter       AmpR promoter (fragment): bla
   5737..35      +  CDS            rop (fragment) (across the origin): Rop protein, which maintains plasmids at low copy number; rop
>Addgene plasmid #25445 | pUC19-URA3-3'SEC13-GFP | depositor full sequence | sequence record 11858 | Author sequence
TCGCGCGTTTCGGTGATGACGGTGAAAACCTCTGACACATGCAGCTCCCGGAGACGGTCACAGCTTGTCT
GTAAGCGGATGCCGGGAGCAGACAAGCCCGTCAGGGCGCGTCAGCGGGTGTTGGCGGGTGTCGGGGCTGG
CTTAACTATGCGGCATCAGAGCAGATTGTACTGAGAGTGCACCATATGCGGTGTGAAATACCGCACAGAT
GCGTAAGGAGAAAATACCGCATCAGGCGCCATTCGCCATTCAGGCTGCGCAACTGTTGGGAAGGGCGATC
GGTGCGGGCCTCTTCGCTATTACGCCAGCTGGCGAAAGGGGGATGTGCTGCAAGGCGATTAAGTTGGGTA
ACGCCAGGGTTTTCCCAGTCACGACGTTGTAAAACGACGGCCAGTGAATTCGAGCTCGGTACCCGGGGAT
CAACTCTGCTTCTTGGGCTCCAGCTACCATCGAAGAAGATGGTGAACACAACGGTACTAAAGAATCTCGC
AAGTTTGTTACTGGGGGTGCTGACAATTTGGTAAAGATTTGGAAGTACAATTCAGATGCCCAAACTTATG
TTCTGGAAAGCACCTTAGAAGGTCACAGCGATTGGGTTAGAGACGTAGCATGGTCACCTACTGTTCTTCT
ACGTTCTTATTTGGCCAGTGTTTCTCAAGATCGCACCTGTATTATTTGGACTCAAGACAATGAACAAGGC
CCATGGAAAAAAACTTTATTAAAAGAAGAAAAATTCCCAGATGTTTTATGGAGAGCCAGTTGGTCTTTGT
CAGGTAATGTACTAGCTCTTTCCGGTGGCGATAATAAAGTTACTTTATGGAAGGAAAATCTTGAGGGTAA
ATGGGAACCCGCTGGTGAAGTTCATCAGTACGATCCACCGGTCGCCACCATGGTGAGCAAGGGCGAGGAG
CTGTTCACCGGGGTGGTGCCCATCCTGGTCGAGCTGGACGGCGACGTAAACGGCCACAAGTTCAGCGTGT
CCGGCGAGGGCGAGGGCGATGCCACCTACGGCAAGCTGACCCTGAAGTTCATCTGCACCACCGGCAAGCT
GCCCGTGCCCTGGCCCACCCTCGTGACCACCCTGACCTACGGCGTGCAGTGCTTCAGCCGCTACCCCGAC
CACATGAAGCAGCACGACTTCTTCAAGTCCGCCATGCCCGAAGGCTACGTCCAGGAGCGCACCATCTTCT
TCAAGGACGACGGCAACTACAAGACCCGCGCCGAGGTGAAGTTCGAGGGCGACACCCTGGTGAACCGCAT
CGAGCTGAAGGGCATCGACTTCAAGGAGGACGGCAACATCCTGGGGCACAAGCTGGAGTACAACTACAAC
AGCCACAACGTCTATATCATGGCCGACAAGCAGAAGAACGGCATCAAGGTGAACTTCAAGATCCGCCACA
ACATCGAGGACGGCAGCGTGCAGCTCGCCGACCACTACCAGCAGAACACCCCCATCGGCGACGGCCCCGT
GCTGCTGCCCGACAACCACTACCTGAGCACCCAGTCCGCCCTGAGCAAAGACCCCAACGAGAAGCGCGAT
CACATGGTCCTGCTGGAGTTCGTGACCGCCGCCGGGATCACTCTCGGCATGGACGAGCTGTACAAGTAAA
GCGGCCGTAGTATCAAGAATTTAAAATGAAACATCTCAAAAGAAAAAAGAATGCAAATGAGTCTATCGAC
GAATTTGAAGGGAAATAAACGCATAATGTACAGTAACGTATAACAATTAAAGATTTGTGGAAGTTTTCAA
AAACTTTTCAACTTTTTTCTTTGTTTTTTTTTTGCAACTTCTTATATTAATATTGTCATAGATATTTCTT
ATACAAAAACAAGCGAACAAAAATAATCGACGTATATACAATAGATATATAAGACTGTTTTTCTTCAATA
GAACAGGCGAAATTATTCTACCGGCCGAAGGTACATCTTCCCGCTATGTAATAAATAGAGGTATTTAAGT
TATAACAATTATAATTCCCCCATTACGGCAGCAATTAAGTTTTGCACGTCATTAGAGGCGATTTTACCAT
TCTCCAGTACTTCAGCGTGAGTCGCTTTGCCTTTTTCTAAGGGTACAGGTGATTCGTCCAACGCACTGGC
AGGGCTATCCACCACGCAAGTATTGGTAATCAAACTTAAGGCCAAAACCCTCCATCCGCAATGTCTTGCA
ACAATGACTTCGGGAACAGTACTCATTCCGACAGCATCTCCTCCCAACATCCTTATCATTTTGGATTCTG
CTCTTGTTTCGAAAGTGGGTCCAGATACAAAAGTATAAGTACCTTCATGCAGTGGCCTTTGAATCTTGAG
CTCTTTCCATTTCTTAAATAAAAGCTTGGCGTAATCATGGTCATAGCTGTTTCCTGTGTGAAATTGTTAT
CCGCTCACAATTCCACACAACATACGAGCCGGAAGCATAAAGTGTAAAGCCTGGGGTGCCTAATGAGTGA
GCTAACTCACATTAATTGCGTTGCGCTCACTGCCCGCTTTCCAGTCGGGAAACCTGTCGTGCCAGCTGCA
TTAATGAATCGGCCAACGCGCGGGGAGAGGCGGTTTGCGTATTGGGCGCTCTTCCGCTTCCTCGCTCACT
GACTCGCTGCGCTCGGTCGTTCGGCTGCGGCGAGCGGTATCAGCTCACTCAAAGGCGGTAATACGGTTAT
CCACAGAATCAGGGGATAACGCAGGAAAGAACATGTGAGCAAAAGGCCAGCAAAAGGCCAGGAACCGTAA
AAAGGCCGCGTTGCTGGCGTTTTTCCATAGGCTCCGCCCCCCTGACGAGCATCACAAAAATCGACGCTCA
AGTCAGAGGTGGCGAAACCCGACAGGACTATAAAGATACCAGGCGTTTCCCCCTGGAAGCTCCCTCGTGC
GCTCTCCTGTTCCGACCCTGCCGCTTACCGGATACCTGTCCGCCTTTCTCCCTTCGGGAAGCGTGGCGCT
TTCTCATAGCTCACGCTGTAGGTATCTCAGTTCGGTGTAGGTCGTTCGCTCCAAGCTGGGCTGTGTGCAC
GAACCCCCCGTTCAGCCCGACCGCTGCGCCTTATCCGGTAACTATCGTCTTGAGTCCAACCCGGTAAGAC
ACGACTTATCGCCACTGGCAGCAGCCACTGGTAACAGGATTAGCAGAGCGAGGTATGTAGGCGGTGCTAC
AGAGTTCTTGAAGTGGTGGCCTAACTACGGCTACACTAGAAGAACAGTATTTGGTATCTGCGCTCTGCTG
AAGCCAGTTACCTTCGGAAAAAGAGTTGGTAGCTCTTGATCCGGCAAACAAACCACCGCTGGTAGCGGTG
GTTTTTTTGTTTGCAAGCAGCAGATTACGCGCAGAAAAAAAGGATCTCAAGAAGATCCTTTGATCTTTTC
TACGGGGTCTGACGCTCAGTGGAACGAAAACTCACGTTAAGGGATTTTGGTCATGAGATTATCAAAAAGG
ATCTTCACCTAGATCCTTTTAAATTAAAAATGAAGTTTTAAATCAATCTAAAGTATATATGAGTAAACTT
GGTCTGACAGTTACCAATGCTTAATCAGTGAGGCACCTATCTCAGCGATCTGTCTATTTCGTTCATCCAT
AGTTGCCTGACTCCCCGTCGTGTAGATAACTACGATACGGGAGGGCTTACCATCTGGCCCCAGTGCTGCA
ATGATACCGCGAGACCCACGCTCACCGGCTCCAGATTTATCAGCAATAAACCAGCCAGCCGGAAGGGCCG
AGCGCAGAAGTGGTCCTGCAACTTTATCCGCCTCCATCCAGTCTATTAATTGTTGCCGGGAAGCTAGAGT
AAGTAGTTCGCCAGTTAATAGTTTGCGCAACGTTGTTGCCATTGCTACAGGCATCGTGGTGTCACGCTCG
TCGTTTGGTATGGCTTCATTCAGCTCCGGTTCCCAACGATCAAGGCGAGTTACATGATCCCCCATGTTGT
GCAAAAAAGCGGTTAGCTCCTTCGGTCCTCCGATCGTTGTCAGAAGTAAGTTGGCCGCAGTGTTATCACT
CATGGTTATGGCAGCACTGCATAATTCTCTTACTGTCATGCCATCCGTAAGATGCTTTTCTGTGACTGGT
GAGTACTCAACCAAGTCATTCTGAGAATAGTGTATGCGGCGACCGAGTTGCTCTTGCCCGGCGTCAATAC
GGGATAATACCGCGCCACATAGCAGAACTTTAAAAGTGCTCATCATTGGAAAACGTTCTTCGGGGCGAAA
ACTCTCAAGGATCTTACCGCTGTTGAGATCCAGTTCGATGTAACCCACTCGTGCACCCAACTGATCTTCA
GCATCTTTTACTTTCACCAGCGTTTCTGGGTGAGCAAAAACAGGAAGGCAAAATGCCGCAAAAAAGGGAA
TAAGGGCGACACGGAAATGTTGAATACTCATACTCTTCCTTTTTCAATAGCTTTTTCTTTCCAATTTTTT
TTTTTTCGTCATTATAGAAATCATTACGACCGAGATTCCCGGGTAATAACTGATATAATTAAATTGAAGC
TCTAATTTGTGAGTTTAGTATACATGCATTTACTTATAATACAGTTTTTTAGTTTTGCTGGCCGCATCTT
CTCAAATATGCTTCCCAGCCTGCTTTTCTGTAACGTTCACCCTCTACCTTAGCATCCCTTCCCTTTGCAA
ATAGTCCTCTTCCAACAATAATAATGTCAGATCCTGTAGAGACCACATCATCCACGGTTCTATACTGTTG
ACCCAATGCGTCTCCCTTGTCATCTAAACCCACACCGGGTGTCATAATCAACCAATCGTAACCTTCATCT
CTTCCACCCATGTCTCTTTGAGCAATAAAGCCGATAACAAAATCTTTGTCGCTCTTCGCAATGTCAACAG
TACCCTTAGTATATTCTCCAGTAGCTAGGGAGCCCTTGCATGACAATTCTGCTAACATCAAAAGGCCTCT
AGGTTCCTTTGTTACTTCTTCCGCCGCCTGCTTCAAACCGCTAACAATACCTGGGCCCACCACACCGTGT
GCATTCGTAATGTCTGCCCATTCTGCTATTCTGTATACACCCGCAGAGTACTGCAATTTGACTGTATTAC
CAATGTCAGCAAATTTTCTGTCTTCGAAGAGTAAAAAATTGTACTTGGCGGATAATGCCTTTAGCGGCTT
AACTGTGCCCTCCATGGAAAAATCAGTCAAGATATCCACATGTGTTTTTAGTAAACAAATTTTGGGACCT
AATGCTTCAACTAACTCCAGTAATTCCTTGGTGGTACGAACATCCAATGAAGCACACAAGTTTGTTTGCT
TTTCGTGCATGATATTAAATAGCTTGGCAGCAACAGGACTAGGATGAGTAGCAGCACGTTCCTTATATGT
AGCTTTCGACATGATTTATCTTCGTTTCCTGCAGGTTTTTGTTCTGTGCAGTTGGGTTAAGAATACTGGG
CAATTTCATGTTTCTTCAACACCACATATGCGTATATATACCAATCTAAGTCTGTGCTCCTTCCTTCGTT
CTTCCTTCTGCTCGGAGATTACCGAATCAAAAAAATTTCAAAGAAACCGGAATCAAAAAAAAGAACAAAA
AAAAAAAAGATGAATTGAAAAGCTATTATTGAAGCATTTATCAGGGTTATTGTCTCATGAGCGGATACAT
ATTTGAATGTATTTAGAAAAATAAACAAATAGGGGTTCCGCGCACATTTCCCCGAAAAGTGCCACCTGAC
GTCTAAGAAACCATTATTATCATGACATTAACCTATAAAAATAGGCGTATCACGAGGCCCTTTCGTC
