>Addgene plasmid #25445 | pUC19-URA3-3'SEC13-GFP | addgene partial sequence | sequence record 31158 | 25445 with EGFP-N
GCTCCTCGCCCTTGCTCACCATGGTGGCGACCGGTGGATCGTACTGATGAACTTCACCAGCGGGTTCCCA
TTTACCCTCAAGATTTTCCTTCCATAAAGTAACTTTATTATCGCCACCGGAAAGAGCTAGTACATTACCT
GACAAAGACCAACTGGCTCTCCATAAAACATCTGGGAATTTTTCTTCTTTTAATAAAGTTTTTTTCCATG
GGCCTTGTTCATTGTCTTGAGTCCAAATAATACAGGTGCGATCTTGAGAAACACTGGCCAAATAAGAACG
TAGAAGAACAGTAGGTGACCATGCTACGTCTCTAACCCAATCGCTGTGACCTTCTAAGGTGCTTTCCAGA
ACATAAGTTTGGGCATCTGAATTGTACTTCCAAATCTTTACCAAATTGTCAGCACCCCCAGTAACAAACT
TGCGAGATTCTTTAGTACCGTTGTGTTCACCATCTTCTTCGATGGTAGCTGGAGCCCAAGAAGCAGAGTT
GATCCCCGGGTACCGAGCTCGAATTCACTGGCCGTCGTTTTACAACGTCGTGACTGGGAAAACCCTGGCG
TTACCCAACTTAATCGCCTTGCAGCACATCCCCCTTTCGCCAGCTGGCGTAATAGCGAAGAGGCCCGCAC
CGATCGCCCTTCCCAACAGTTGCGCAGCCTGAATGGCGAATGGCGCCTGATGCGGTATTTTCTCCTTACG
CATCTGTGCGGTATTTCACACCGCATATGGTGCACTCTCAGTACAATCTGCTCTGATGCCGCATAGTTAA
GCCAGCCCCGACACCCGCCAACACCCGCTGACGCGCCCTGACGGGCTTGTCTGCTCCCGGCATCCGCTTA
CAGACAAGCTGTGACCGTCTCCGGGAGCTGCATGTGTCAGAGGTTTTCACCGTCATCACCGAAACGCGCG
AGA
